>Addgene plasmid #238348 | pAAV-CAG(short)-FtACR-EYFP-WPRE-hGH | addgene full sequence | sequence record 485513 | Addgene NGS Result
CCTGCAGGCAGCTGCGCGCTCGCTCGCTCACTGAGGCCGCCCGGGCGTCGGGCGACCTTTGGTCGCCCGG
CCTCAGTGAGCGAGCGAGCGCGCAGAGAGGGAGTGGCCAACTCCATCACTAGGGGTTCCTGCGGCCGCAC
GCGTAACACTAGTTATTAATAGTAATCAATTACGGGGTCATTAGTTCATAGCCCATATATGGAGTTCCGC
GTTACATAACTTACGGTAAATGGCCCGCCTGGCTGACCGCCCAACGACCCCCGCCCATTGACGTCAATAA
TGACGTATGTTCCCATAGTAACGCCAATAGGGACTTTCCATTGACGTCAATGGGTGGAGTATTTACGGTA
AACTGCCCACTTGGCAGTACATCAAGTGTATCATATGCCAAGTACGCCCCCTATTGACGTCAATGACGGT
AAATGGCCCGCCTGGCATTATGCCCAGTACATGACCTTATGGGACTTTCCTACTTGGCAGTACATCTACG
TATTAGTCATCGCTATTACCATGGTCGAGGTGAGCCCCACGTTCTGCTTCACTCTCCCCATCTCCCCCCC
CTCCCCACCCCCAATTTTGTATTTATTTATTTTTTAATTATTTTGTGCAGCGATGGGGGCGGGGGGGGGG
GGGGGGCGCGCGCCAGGGGGGGGGGGGSGGGGSGAGGGGSGGGGSGGGGSGAGGCGGAGAGGTGCGGCGG
CAGCCAATCAGAGCGGCGCGCTCCGAAAGTTTCCTTTTATGGCGAGGCGGCGGCGGCGGCGGCCCTATAA
AAAGCGAAGCGCGCGGCGGGCGGGAGTCGCTGCGCGCTGCCTTCGCCCCGTGCCCCGCTCCGCCGCCGCC
TCGCGCCGCCCGCCCCGGCTCTGACTGACCGCGTTACTCCCACAGGTGAGCGGGCGGGACGGCCCTTCTC
CTCCGGGCTGTAATTAGCGCTTGGTTTAATGACGGCTTGTTTCTTTTCTGTGGCTGCGTGAAAGCCTTGA
GGGGCTCCGGGAGCGCCGGCAGGAAGGAAATGGGCGGGGAGGGCCTTCGTGCGTCGCCGCGCCGCCGTCC
CCTTCTCCCTCTCCAGCCTCGGGGCTGTCCGCGGGGGGACGGCTGCCTTCGGGGGGGACGGGGCAGGGCG
GGGTTCGGCTTCTGGCGTGTGACCGGCGGCTCTAGAGCCTCTGCTAACCATGTTCATGCCTTCTTCTTTT
TCCTACAGCTCCTGGGCAACGTGCTGGTTATTGTGCTGTCTCATCATTTTGGCAAAGAATTGCGGCCCAA
CGGTACCGCGGGCCCGGGATCCATGGTGTCCGGCGAGGATAATGTGTCTATCGCCTACGCCATGATGGTC
CTGGTGTCTGGCATCAGCGTGGTCCAGGCCATCTGGTACACCATCCAAACAGCCAGAGGCAAGAACCACA
GCTGGCGGCCAGCTCTGGTCATCGGCGCTGAGGCCTTTCAGTACATGGTGCGGCTGGCCGTGTCCCTGAC
CGACAGCAACATCTCCAGCGGACTGACCGTGATGAACAGCAGAGGCCTGGAAGTGGATATCGGCACCTAC
CTGGGCTGGTTCTTCACCTGTCCTCTGCTGGTGGACGCCATTGGCAATGTGGAGGACGACATCATCTACA
GCGTTGAGCTGTACCGGGCCGCCATGACCAACACCGAGGCCGTGTACAGCCCTAGAAGAGTGTGGTGGAT
GAGCGCCGTGATGTCTGGCATGCTGTGTACAGTGGTGGTGGCCTCTCTGGCTGAAAAGACCACCCAGATC
GCCGCTGTCTTTTGCGTGGGCGGAGCCCTGTGCATGGTGCTCTTCGCCGGCATCGGAAGAGCCATTAGAC
GGTGCCTCGACCACGGCGCTGATAGACTGACAGCATATAGCCTGCTGATCGTGTTCTACACAGGCTGGAG
CCTGTTCCCCCTGATCTGGGTGCTTTCTCCTCTGGGATACGACGTGCTGGATGCCGTGACCGCCAGGGCC
CTGTTCGGCTTCGCCGACCTGATCGCCAAAAACCTGCTGAGCGTGCTGCTGACAAGACTGACCGTGATGA
GCGTGAACGCCAAGCAGGCTGTGCTGGAACTGAAGATCCAGACAAGCAGCCACAGCGTTAACGTGAGCAA
GGGCGAGGAGCTGTTCACCGGGGTGGTGCCCATCCTGGTCGAGCTGGACGGCGACGTAAACGGCCACAAG
TTCAGCGTGTCCGGCGAGGGCGAGGGCGATGCCACCTACGGCAAGCTGACCCTGAAGTTCATCTGCACCA
CCGGCAAGCTGCCCGTGCCCTGGCCCACCCTCGTGACCACCTTCGGCTACGGCCTGCAGTGCTTCGCCCG
CTACCCCGACCACATGAAGCAGCACGACTTCTTCAAGTCCGCCATGCCCGAAGGCTACGTCCAGGAGCGC
ACCATCTTCTTCAAGGACGACGGCAACTACAAGACCCGCGCCGAGGTGAAGTTCGAGGGCGACACCCTGG
TGAACCGCATCGAGCTGAAGGGCATCGACTTCAAGGAGGACGGCAACATCCTGGGGCACAAGCTGGAGTA
CAACTACAACAGCCACAACGTCTATATCATGGCCGACAAGCAGAAGAACGGCATCAAGGTGAACTTCAAG
ATCCGCCACAACATCGAGGACGGCAGCGTGCAGCTCGCCGACCACTACCAGCAGAACACCCCCATCGGCG
ACGGCCCCGTGCTGCTGCCCGACAACCACTACCTGAGCTACCAGTCCGCCCTGAGCAAAGACCCCAACGA
GAAGCGCGATCACATGGTCCTGCTGGAGTTCGTGACCGCCGCCGGGATCACTCTCGGCATGGACGAGCTG
TACAAGTGAGCTAGCGAATTCAAGCTTAAATTCGATATCAAGCTTATCGATAATCAACCTCTGGATTACA
AAATTTGTGAAAGATTGACTGGTATTCTTAACTATGTTGCTCCTTTTACGCTATGTGGATACGCTGCTTT
AATGCCTTTGTATCATGCTATTGCTTCCCGTATGGCTTTCATTTTCTCCTCCTTGTATAAATCCTGGTTG
CTGTCTCTTTATGAGGAGTTGTGGCCCGTTGTCAGGCAACGTGGCGTGGTGTGCACTGTGTTTGCTGACG
CAACCCCCACTGGTTGGGGCATTGCCACCACCTGTCAGCTCCTTTCCGGGACTTTCGCTTTCCCCCTCCC
TATTGCCACGGCGGAACTCATCGCCGCCTGCCTTGCCCGCTGCTGGACAGGGGCTCGGCTGTTGGGCACT
GACAATTCCGTGGTGTTGTCGGGGAAATCATCGTCCTTTCCTTGGCTGCTCGCCTATGTTGCCACCTGGA
TTCTGCGCGGGACGTCCTTCTGCTACGTCCCTTCGGCCCTCAATCCAGCGGACCTTCCTTCCCGCGGCCT
GCTGCCGGCTCTGCGGCCTCTTCCGCGTCTTCGCCTTCGCCCTCAGACGAGTCGGATCTCCCTTTGGGCC
GCCTCCCCGCATCGATACCGAGCGCTGCTCGAGAGATCTACGGGTGGCATCCCTGTGACCCCTCCCCAGT
GCCTCTCCTGGCCCTGGAAGTTGCCACTCCAGTGCCCACCAGCCTTGTCCTAATAAAATTAAGTTGCATC
ATTTTGTCTGACTAGGTGTCCTTCTATAATATTATGGGGTGGAGGGGGGTGGTATGGAGCAAGGGGCAAG
TTGGGAAGACAACCTGTAGGGCCTGCGGGGTCTATTGGGAACCAAGCTGGAGTGCAGTGGCACAATCTTG
GCTCACTGCAATCTCCGCCTCCTGGGTTCAAGCGATTCTCCTGCCTCAGCCTCCCGAGTTGTTGGGATTC
CAGGCATGCATGACCAGGCTCAGCTAATTTTTGTTTTTTTGGTAGAGACGGGGTTTCACCATATTGGCCA
GGCTGGTCTCCAACTCCTAATCTCAGGTGATCTACCCACCTTGGCCTCCCAAATTGCTGGGATTACAGGC
GTGAACCACTGCTCCCTTCCCTGTCCTTCTGATTTTGTAGGTAACCACGTGCGGACCGAGCGGCCGCAGG
AACCCCTAGTGATGGAGTTGGCCACTCCCTCTCTGCGCGCTCGCTCGCTCACTGAGGCCGGGCGACCAAA
GGTCGCCCGACGCCCGGGCTTTGCCCGGGCGGCCTCAGTGAGCGAGCGAGCGCGCAGCTGCCTGCAGGGG
CGCCTGATGCGGTATTTTCTCCTTACGCATCTGTGCGGTATTTCACACCGCATA
[95 nt withheld, positions 4185-4279]
T
[46 nt withheld, positions 4281-4326]
C
[141 nt withheld, positions 4328-4468]
CCTTTGACGTTGGAGTCCACGTTCTTT
[37 nt withheld, positions 4496-4532]
ACTCTATCTCGGGCTATTCTTTTGATTTATAAGGGATTTTGCCGATTTCGGTCTATTGGTTAAAAAATGA
GCTGATTTAACAAAAATTTAACGCGAATTTTAACAAAATATTAACGTTTACAATTTTATGGTGCACTCTC
AGTACAATCTGCTCTGATGCCGCATAGTTAAGCCAGCCCCGACACCCGCCAACACCCGCTGACGCGCCCT
GACGGGCTTGTCTGCTCCCGGCATCCGCTTACAGACAAGCTGTGACCGTCTCCGGGAGCTGCATGTGTCA
GAGGTTTTCACCGTCATCACCGAAACGCGCGAGACGAAAGGGCCTCGTGATACGCCTATTTTTATAGGTT
AATGTCATGATAATAATGGTTTCTTAGACGTCAGGTGGCACTTTTCGGGGAAATGTGCGCGGAACCCCTA
TTTGTTTATTTTTCTAAATACATTCAAATATGTATCCGCTCATGAGACAATAACCCTGATAAATGCTTCA
ATAATATTGAAAAAGGAAGAGTATGAGTATTCAACATTTCCGTGTCGCCCTTATTCCCTTTTTTGCGGCA
TTTTGCCTTCCTGTTTTTGCTCACCCAGAAACGCTGGTGAAAGTAAAAGATGCTGAAGATCAGTTGGGTG
CACGAGTGGGTTACATCGAACTGGATCTCAACAGCGGTAAGATCCTTGAGAGTTTTCGCCCCGAAGAACG
TTTTCCAATGATGAGCACTTTTAAAGTTCTGCTATGTGGCGCGGTATTATCCCGTATTGACGCCGGGCAA
GAGCAACTCGGTCGCCGCATACACTATTCTCAGAATGACTTGGTTGAGTACTCACCAGTCACAGAAAAGC
ATCTTACGGATGGCATGACAGTAAGAGAATTATGCAGTGCTGCCATAACCATGAGTGATAACACTGCGGC
CAACTTACTTCTGACAACGATCGGAGGACCGAAGGAGCTAACCGCTTTTTTGCACAACATGGGGGATCAT
GTAACTCGCCTTGATCGTTGGGAACCGGAGCTGAATGAAGCCATACCAAACGACGAGCGTGACACCACGA
TGCCTGTAGCAATGGCAACAACGTTGCGCAAACTATTAACTGGCGAACTACTTACTCTAGCTTCCCGGCA
ACAATTAATAGACTGGATGGAGGCGGATAAAGTTGCAGGACCACTTCTGCGCTCGGCCCTTCCGGCTGGC
TGGTTTATTGCTGATAAATCTGGAGCCGGTGAGCGTGGGTCTCGCGGTATCATTGCAGCACTGGGGCCAG
ATGGTAAGCCCTCCCGTATCGTAGTTATCTACACGACGGGGAGTCAGGCAACTATGGATGAACGAAATAG
ACAGATCGCTGAGATAGGTGCCTCACTGATTAAGCATTGGTAACTGTCAGACCAAGTTTACTCATATATA
CTTTAGATTGATTTAAAACTTCATTTTTAATTTAAAAGGATCTAGGTGAAGATCCTTTTTGATAATCTCA
TGACCAAAATCCCTTAACGTGAGTTTTCGTTCCACTGAGCGTCAGACCCCGTAGAAAAGATCAAAGGATC
TTCTTGAGATCCTTTTTTTCTGCGCGTAATCTGCTGCTTGCAAACAAAAAAACCACCGCTACCAGCGGTG
GTTTGTTTGCCGGATCAAGAGCTACCAACTCTTTTTCCGAAGGTAACTGGCTTCAGCAGAGCGCAGATAC
CAAATACTGTTCTTCTAGTGTAGCCGTAGTTAGGCCACCACTTCAAGAACTCTGTAGCACCGCCTACATA
CCTCGCTCTGCTAATCCTGTTACCAGTGGCTGCTGCCAGTGGCGATAAGTCGTGTCTTACCGGGTTGGAC
TCAAGACGATAGTTACCGGATAAGGCGCAGCGGTCGGGCTGAACGGGGGGTTCGTGCACACAGCCCAGCT
TGGAGCGAACGACCTACACCGAACTGAGATACCTACAGCGTGAGCTATGAGAAAGCGCCACGCTTCCCGA
AGGGAGAAAGGCGGACAGGTATCCGGTAAGCGGCAGGGTCGGAACAGGAGAGCGCACGAGGGAGCTTCCA
GGGGGAAACGCCTGGTATCTTTATAGTCCTGTCGGGTTTCGCCACCTCTGACTTGAGCGTCGATTTTTGT
GATGCTCGTCAGGGGGGCGGAGCCTATGGAAAAACGCCAGCAACGCGGCCTTTTTACGGTTCCTGGCCTT
TTGCTGGCCTTTTGCTCACATGT
Features (pLannotate 1.2.2; 19 found; start..end, strand, type, name):
     12..39      +  repeat_region  AAV2 ITR (fragment): inverted terminal repeat of adeno-associated virus serotype 2 inverted
     68..95      +  repeat_region  AAV2 ITR (fragment): inverted terminal repeat of adeno-associated virus serotype 2 inverted
    210..513     +  enhancer       CMV enhancer: human cytomegalovirus immediate early enhancer
    515..792     +  promoter       chicken β-actin promoter: No description available
    793..928     +  intron         hybrid intron (fragment): hybrid between chicken β-actin (CBA) and minute virus of mice (MMV) introns (Gray et al., 2011)
    993..1198    +  intron         chimeric intron (fragment): chimera between introns from chicken β-actin and rabbit β-globin
   1260..1282    +  misc_feature   MCS (fragment): multiple cloning site
   2093..2806    +  CDS            EYFP: EYFP is a basic (constitutively fluorescent) green/yellow fluorescent protein published in 1996, derived from Aequorea victoria. It is reported to be a very rapidly-maturing weak dimer with high acid sensitivity.
   2829..2852    +  misc_feature   MCS (fragment): pBluescript multiple cloning site
   2852..3440    +  misc_feature   WPRE: woodchuck hepatitis virus posttranscriptional regulatory element
   3472..3948    +  polyA_signal   hGH poly(A) signal: human growth hormone polyadenylation signal
   3988..4128    +  repeat_region  AAV2 ITR: inverted terminal repeat of adeno-associated virus serotype 2 inverted
   4133..4184    -  misc_feature   bom (fragment): basis of mobility region from pBR322
   4203..4658    +  rep_origin     f1 ori (sequence partly withheld): f1 bacteriophage origin of replication; arrow indicates direction of (+) strand synthesis
   4659..4708    -  misc_feature   bom (fragment): basis of mobility region from pBR322
   4810..4845    -  CDS            rop (fragment): Rop protein, which maintains plasmids at low copy number; rop
   4940..5044    +  promoter       AmpR promoter: bla
   5045..5905    +  CDS            AmpR: β-lactamase; bla; confers resistance to ampicillin, carbenicillin, and related antibiotics
   6076..6664    +  rep_origin     ori: high-copy-number ColE1/pMB1/pBR322/pUC origin of replication
