[The description below was written by a language model from this plasmid's Addgene catalogue record and pLannotate feature annotations shown in this document.]
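Description:
pAAV-CAG(short)-FtACR-EYFP-WPRE-hGH is an adeno-associated virus transfer plasmid built on a pAAV backbone for mammalian expression of a fluorescently tagged channelrhodopsin. It can be used either by direct transfection or, after packaging, as a recombinant AAV genome. In bacteria it is maintained through a high-copy ColE1/pUC-type origin and selected with ampicillin via the β-lactamase gene. An f1 phage origin is also present, along with small remnants of pBR322 bom and rop sequences. The expression cassette lies between AAV2 inverted terminal repeats, which supply the cis signals for replication and encapsidation of the vector genome. The downstream ITR is annotated in full, whereas the upstream one is detected only as two short fragments in this sequencing result. This may reflect how difficult these hairpin repeats are to sequence and annotate.

Transcription is driven by a shortened CAG promoter, made up of the CMV immediate-early enhancer, the chicken β-actin promoter and truncated hybrid/chimeric intron sequence. This arrangement gives strong, broadly active expression while saving packaging capacity. The insert is FtACR (about 0.8 kb), which is not itself annotated in the feature table but fits the unannotated gap between the multiple cloning site remnant and EYFP. The associated publication concerns blue-shifted channelrhodopsins from ancyromonads intended for multiplex optogenetics. The record does not otherwise state the source species. FtACR is fused at its C terminus to EYFP, so expression and membrane localisation can be seen by fluorescence. A WPRE downstream of the fusion enhances transcript stability and expression, and the human growth hormone polyadenylation signal terminates the message. The stated purpose is expression of FtACR-EYFP in cells under the CAG promoter, consistent with optogenetic experiments.
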