Addgene plasmid #238348: pAAV-CAG(short)-FtACR-EYFP-WPRE-hGH
Purpose: Expression of FtACR-EYFP in cells under CAG promoter
Depositing lab: Mingshan Xue. Depositing organization: Baylor College of Medicine. Publication: Blue-shifted ancyromonad channelrhodopsins for multiplex optogenetics. Govorunova EG, Sineshchekov OA, Li H, Gou Y, Chen H, Yang S, Wang Y, Mitchell S, Palmateer A, Brown LS, St-Pierre F, Xue MG, Spudich JL. Elife. 2025 Sep 19;14:RP106508. doi: 10.7554/eLife.106508. PubMed 40970384.
Backbone
  Vector backbone: pAAV
  Vector type: Mammalian Expression, AAV
Growth in bacteria
  Bacterial resistance: Ampicillin, 100 μg/mL
  Growth temperature: 37°C
  Growth strain: NEB Stable
  Copy number: Unknown
Gene/Insert
  Gene/Insert name: FtACR
  Insert size (bp): 804
  Tag / fusion protein: EYFP (C terminal on backbone)
Terms and licenses: Academic/Nonprofit Terms; Industry Terms: Not Available to Industry
How to cite: pAAV-CAG(short)-FtACR-EYFP-WPRE-hGH was a gift from Mingshan Xue (Addgene plasmid # 238348 ; http://n2t.net/addgene:238348 ; RRID:Addgene_238348)
